LOCUS       Exported 9609 bp ds-DNA circular SYN 12-MAY-2021
DEFINITION  Encodes CRY2-mCherry-PLD-P2A-CIBN-Sialyltransferase(TM) for
            mammalian expression.
ACCESSION   .
VERSION     .
KEYWORDS    Golgi-targeted optoPLD
SOURCE      synthetic DNA construct
  ORGANISM  synthetic DNA construct
REFERENCE   1 (bases 1 to 9609)
  AUTHORS   Tei R, Baskin JM
  TITLE     Spatiotemporal control of phosphatidic acid signaling with
            optogenetic, engineered phospholipase Ds.
  JOURNAL   J Cell Biol. 2020 Mar 2;219(3). pii: 133675. doi:
            10.1083/jcb.201907013.
  PUBMED    31999306
REFERENCE   2 (bases 1 to 9609)
  AUTHORS   .
  TITLE     Direct Submission
  JOURNAL   Exported May 12, 2021 from SnapGene Server 1.1.58
            http://www.snapgene.com
FEATURES             Location/Qualifiers
     source          1..9609
                     /organism="synthetic DNA construct"
                     /mol_type="other DNA"
     enhancer        1..380
                     /label=CMV enhancer
                     /note="human cytomegalovirus immediate early enhancer"
     promoter        381..584
                     /label=CMV promoter
                     /note="human cytomegalovirus (CMV) immediate early
                     promoter"
     primer_bind     535..555
                     /label=CMV-F
                     /note="Human CMV immediate early promoter, forward primer"
     protein_bind    586..604
                     /gene="tetO"
                     /label=tet operator
                     /bound_moiety="tetracycline repressor TetR"
                     /note="bacterial operator O2 for the tetR and tetA genes"
     protein_bind    607..625
                     /gene="tetO"
                     /label=tet operator
                     /bound_moiety="tetracycline repressor TetR"
                     /note="bacterial operator O2 for the tetR and tetA genes"
     primer_bind     635..659
                     /label=LNCX
                     /note="Human CMV promoter, forward primer"
     CDS             761..2254
                     /codon_start=1
                     /product="N-terminal photolyase homology region of
                     Arabidopsis thaliana cryptochrome 2"
                     /label=CRY2PHR
                     /note="binds to CIB1 upon exposure to blue light (Kennedy
                     et al., 2010)"
                     /translation="MKMDKKTIVWFRRDLRIEDNPALAAAAHEGSVFPVFIWCPEEEGQ
                     FYPGRASRWWMKQSLAHLSQSLKALGSDLTLIKTHNTISAILDCIRVTGATKVVFNHLY
                     DPVSLVRDHTVKEKLVERGISVQSYNGDLLYEPWEIYCEKGKPFTSFNSYWRKCLDMSI
                     ESVMLPPPWRLMPITAAAEAIWACSIEELGLENEAEKPSNALLTRAWSPGWSNADKLLN
                     EFIEKQLIDYAKNSKKVVGNSTSLLSPYLHFGEISVRHVFQCARMKQIIWARDKNSEGE
                     ESADLFLRGIGLREYSRYICFNFPFTHEQSLLSHLRFFPWDADVDKFKAWRQGRTGYPL
                     VDAGMRELWATGWMHNRIRVIVSSFAVKFLLLPWKWGMKYFWDTLLDADLECDILGWQY
                     ISGSIPDGHELDRLDNPALQGAKYDPEGEYIRQWLPELARLPTEWIHHPWDAPLTVLKA
                     SGVELGTNYAKPIVDIDTARELLAKAISRTREAQIMIGAA"
     CDS             2288..2992
                     /codon_start=1
                     /product="monomeric derivative of DsRed fluorescent protein
                     (Shaner et al., 2004)"
                     /label=mCherry
                     /note="mammalian codon-optimized"
                     /translation="VSKGEEDNMAIIKEFMRFKVHMEGSVNGHEFEIEGEGEGRPYEGT
                     QTAKLKVTKGGPLPFAWDILSPQFMYGSKAYVKHPADIPDYLKLSFPEGFKWERVMNFE
                     DGGVVTVTQDSSLQDGEFIYKVKLRGTNFPSDGPVMQKKTMGWEASSERMYPEDGALKG
                     EIKQRLKLKDGGHYDAEVKTTYKAKKPVQLPGAYNVNIKLDITSHNEDYTIVEQYERAE
                     GRHSTGGMDELYK"
     primer_bind     complement(2430..2448)
                     /label=mCherry-R
                     /note="mCherry, reverse primer"
     primer_bind     2698..2717
                     /label=mCherry-F
                     /note="mCherry, forward primer"
     CDS             4607..4663
                     /codon_start=1
                     /product="2A peptide from porcine teschovirus-1
                     polyprotein"
                     /label=P2A
                     /note="Eukaryotic ribosomes fail to insert a peptide bond
                     between the Gly and Pro residues, yielding separate
                     polypeptides."
                     /translation="ATNFSLLKQAGDVEENPGP"
     primer_bind     complement(5327..5344)
                     /label=BGH-rev
                     /note="Bovine growth hormone terminator, reverse primer.
                     Also called BGH reverse"
     polyA_signal    5333..5557
                     /label=bGH poly(A) signal
                     /note="bovine growth hormone polyadenylation signal"
     primer_bind     complement(5690..5709)
                     /label=F1ori-R
                     /note="F1 origin, reverse primer"
     protein_bind    5841..5888
                     /label=FRT
                     /bound_moiety="FLP recombinase from the Saccharomyces
                     cerevisiae 2u plasmid"
                     /note="FLP-mediated recombination occurs in the 8-bp core
                     sequence TCTAGAAA (Turan and Bode, 2011)."
     CDS             5896..6918
                     /codon_start=1
                     /gene="aph(4)-Ia"
                     /product="aminoglycoside phosphotransferase from E. coli"
                     /label=HygR
                     /note="confers resistance to hygromycin"
                     /translation="KKPELTATSVEKFLIEKFDSVSDLMQLSEGEESRAFSFDVGGRGY
                     VLRVNSCADGFYKDRYVYRHFASAALPIPEVLDIGEFSESLTYCISRRAQGVTLQDLPE
                     TELSAVLQPVAEAMDAIAAADLSQTSGFGPFGPQGIGQYTTWRDFICAIADPHVYHWQT
                     VMDDTVSASVAQALDELMLWAEDCPEVRHLVHADFGSNNVLTDNGRITAVIDWSEAMFG
                     DSQYEVANIFFWRPWLACMEQQTRYFERRHPELAGSPRLRAYMLRIGLDQLYQSLVDGN
                     FDDAAWAQGRCDAIVRSGAGTVGRTQIARRSAAVWTDGCVEVLADSGNRRPSTRPRAKE
                     "
     polyA_signal    7048..7169
                     /label=SV40 poly(A) signal
                     /note="SV40 polyadenylation signal"
     primer_bind     complement(7085..7104)
                     /label=SV40pA-R
                     /note="SV40 polyA, reverse primer"
     primer_bind     7139..7158
                     /label=EBV-rev
                     /note="SV40 polyA terminator, reverse primer"
     primer_bind     complement(7218..7234)
                     /label=M13 rev
                     /note="common sequencing primer, one of multiple similar
                     variants"
     primer_bind     complement(7218..7234)
                     /label=M13 Reverse
                     /note="In lacZ gene. Also called M13-rev"
     primer_bind     complement(7231..7253)
                     /label=M13/pUC Reverse
                     /note="In lacZ gene"
     protein_bind    7242..7258
                     /label=lac operator
                     /bound_moiety="lac repressor encoded by lacI"
                     /note="The lac repressor binds to the lac operator to
                     inhibit transcription in E. coli. This inhibition can be
                     relieved by adding lactose or
                     isopropyl-beta-D-thiogalactopyranoside (IPTG)."
     promoter        complement(7266..7296)
                     /label=lac promoter
                     /note="promoter for the E. coli lac operon"
     protein_bind    7311..7332
                     /label=CAP binding site
                     /bound_moiety="E. coli catabolite activator protein"
                     /note="CAP binding activates transcription in the presence
                     of cAMP."
     primer_bind     complement(7449..7466)
                     /label=L4440
                     /note="L4440 vector, forward primer"
     rep_origin      complement(7620..8208)
                     /direction=LEFT
                     /label=ori
                     /note="high-copy-number ColE1/pMB1/pBR322/pUC origin of
                     replication"
     primer_bind     complement(7700..7719)
                     /label=pBR322ori-F
                     /note="pBR322 origin, forward primer"
     CDS             complement(8379..9239)
                     /codon_start=1
                     /gene="bla"
                     /product="beta-lactamase"
                     /label=AmpR
                     /note="confers resistance to ampicillin, carbenicillin, and
                     related antibiotics"
                     /translation="MSIQHFRVALIPFFAAFCLPVFAHPETLVKVKDAEDQLGARVGYI
                     ELDLNSGKILESFRPEERFPMMSTFKVLLCGAVLSRIDAGQEQLGRRIHYSQNDLVEYS
                     PVTEKHLTDGMTVRELCSAAITMSDNTAANLLLTTIGGPKELTAFLHNMGDHVTRLDRW
                     EPELNEAIPNDERDTTMPVAMATTLRKLLTGELLTLASRQQLIDWMEADKVAGPLLRSA
                     LPAGWFIADKSGAGERGSRGIIAALGPDGKPSRIVVIYTTGSQATMDERNRQIAEIGAS
                     LIKHW"
     primer_bind     9002..9021
                     /label=Amp-R
                     /note="Ampicillin resistance gene, reverse primer"
     promoter        complement(9240..9344)
                     /gene="bla"
                     /label=AmpR promoter
     primer_bind     complement(9419..9438)
                     /label=pRS-marker
                     /note="pRS vectors, use to sequence yeast selectable
                     marker"
ORIGIN
        1 gacattgatt attgactagt tattaatagt aatcaattac ggggtcatta gttcatagcc
       61 catatatgga gttccgcgtt acataactta cggtaaatgg cccgcctggc tgaccgccca
      121 acgacccccg cccattgacg tcaataatga cgtatgttcc catagtaacg ccaataggga
      181 ctttccattg acgtcaatgg gtggagtatt tacggtaaac tgcccacttg gcagtacatc
      241 aagtgtatca tatgccaagt acgcccccta ttgacgtcaa tgacggtaaa tggcccgcct
      301 ggcattatgc ccagtacatg accttatggg actttcctac ttggcagtac atctacgtat
      361 tagtcatcgc tattaccatg gtgatgcggt tttggcagta catcaatggg cgtggatagc
      421 ggtttgactc acggggattt ccaagtctcc accccattga cgtcaatggg agtttgtttt
      481 ggcaccaaaa tcaacgggac tttccaaaat gtcgtaacaa ctccgcccca ttgacgcaaa
      541 tgggcggtag gcgtgtacgg tgggaggtct atataagcag agctctccct atcagtgata
      601 gagatctccc tatcagtgat agagatcgtc gacgagctcg tttagtgaac cgtcagatcg
      661 cctggagacg ccatccacgc tgttttgacc tccatagaag acaccgggac cgatccagcc
      721 tccggactct agcgtttaaa cttaagcttg gtacgccacc atgaagatgg acaaaaagac
      781 tatagtttgg tttagaagag acctaaggat tgaggataat cctgcattag cagcagctgc
      841 tcacgaagga tctgtttttc ctgtcttcat ttggtgtcct gaagaagaag gacagtttta
      901 tcctggaaga gcttcaagat ggtggatgaa acaatcactt gctcacttat ctcaatcctt
      961 gaaggctctt ggatctgacc tcactttaat caaaacccac aacacgattt cagcgatctt
     1021 ggattgtatc cgcgttaccg gtgctacaaa agtcgtcttt aaccacctct atgatcctgt
     1081 ttcgttagtt cgggaccata ccgtaaagga gaagctggtg gaacgtggga tctctgtgca
     1141 aagctacaat ggagatctat tgtatgaacc gtgggagata tactgcgaaa agggcaaacc
     1201 ttttacgagt ttcaattctt actggaggaa atgcttagat atgtcgattg aatccgttat
     1261 gcttcctcct ccttggcggt tgatgccaat aactgcagcg gctgaagcga tttgggcgtg
     1321 ttcgattgaa gaactagggc tggagaatga ggccgagaaa ccgagcaatg cgttgttaac
     1381 tagagcttgg tctccaggat ggagcaatgc tgataagtta ctaaatgagt tcatcgagaa
     1441 gcagttgata gattatgcaa agaacagcaa gaaagttgtt gggaattcta cttcactact
     1501 ttctccgtat ctccatttcg gggaaataag cgtcagacac gttttccagt gtgcccggat
     1561 gaaacaaatt atatgggcaa gagataagaa cagtgaagga gaagaaagtg cagatctttt
     1621 tcttagggga atcggtttaa gagagtattc tcggtatata tgtttcaact tcccgtttac
     1681 tcacgagcaa tcgttgttga gtcatcttcg gtttttccct tgggatgctg atgttgataa
     1741 gttcaaggcc tggagacaag gcaggaccgg ttatccgttg gtggatgccg gaatgagaga
     1801 gctttgggct accggatgga tgcataacag aataagagtg attgtttcaa gctttgctgt
     1861 gaagtttctt ctccttccat ggaaatgggg aatgaagtat ttctgggata cacttttgga
     1921 tgctgatttg gaatgtgaca tccttggctg gcagtatatc tctgggagta tccccgatgg
     1981 ccacgagctt gatcgcttgg acaatcccgc gttacaaggc gccaaatatg acccagaagg
     2041 tgagtacata aggcaatggc ttcccgagct tgcgagattg ccaactgaat ggatccatca
     2101 tccatgggac gctcctttaa ccgtactcaa agcttctggt gtggaactcg gaacaaacta
     2161 tgcgaaaccc attgtagaca tcgacacagc tcgtgagcta ctagctaaag ctatttcaag
     2221 aacccgtgaa gcacagatca tgatcggagc agcaggtgga ggcggttcag gcggaggtgg
     2281 cagcggcgtg agcaagggcg aggaggataa catggccatc atcaaggagt tcatgcgctt
     2341 caaggtgcac atggagggct ccgtgaacgg ccacgagttc gagatcgagg gcgagggcga
     2401 gggccgcccc tacgagggca cccagaccgc caagctgaag gtgaccaagg gtggccccct
     2461 gcccttcgcc tgggacatcc tgtcccctca gttcatgtac ggctccaagg cctacgtgaa
     2521 gcaccccgcc gacatccccg actacttgaa gctgtccttc cccgagggct tcaagtggga
     2581 gcgcgtgatg aacttcgagg acggcggcgt ggtgaccgtg acccaggact cctccctgca
     2641 ggacggcgag ttcatctaca aggtgaagct gcgcggcacc aacttcccct ccgacggccc
     2701 cgtaatgcag aagaagacca tgggctggga ggcctcctcc gagcggatgt accccgagga
     2761 cggcgccctg aagggcgaga tcaagcagag gctgaagctg aaggacggcg gccactacga
     2821 cgctgaggtc aagaccacct acaaggccaa gaagcccgtg cagctgcccg gcgcctacaa
     2881 cgtcaacatc aagttggaca tcacctccca caacgaggac tacaccatcg tggaacagta
     2941 cgaacgcgcc gagggccgcc actccaccgg cggcatggac gagctgtaca agagatctcg
     3001 aagcgcggcc gcgggagcag gaggagcagc tcgaggcgca gcagcgggag caggaggagc
     3061 aggtcgatcg ggcggatctg cagattcagc tacaccacat ttggacgccg ttgagcaaac
     3121 attgaggcaa gtgtccccag gcctggaggg cgatgtatgg gaaagaacta gtggaaataa
     3181 attggacgga agtgccgctg atcccagtga ttggttgttg caaaccccag gatgttgggg
     3241 cgatgataaa tgcgctgaca gagttgggac aaaaaggttg ctggctaaga tgactgaaaa
     3301 tatagggaat gccaccagaa ccgtagatat tagtacactt gcacctttcc caaacggcgc
     3361 attccaagac gctattgtcg ctggtttgaa ggagtccgca gctaaaggca ataagttgaa
     3421 agttaggata ctggttgggg ctgcacccgt ctaccacatg aatgtaatac cttccaagta
     3481 tagggacgaa ttgactgcaa aacttggcaa agccgcagaa aacataactt tgaacgtggc
     3541 tagtatgact acatcaaaaa cagctttctc ctggaaccat agcaaaatct tggttgtaga
     3601 cgggcaaagt gcccttactg gtggaataaa tagctggaag gatgattact tggatactac
     3661 tcatccagtg tctgatgttg atcttgcact gaccggacca gctgcaggct ctgccggtag
     3721 ataccttgac actttgtgga catggacctg ccaaaacaag agtaacatcg cttccgtctg
     3781 gtttgcagct tccggcaacg cagggtgcat gcccactatg cataaagata caaaccccaa
     3841 ggcatcacct gccaccggga atgtcccagt aatagccgtt ggagggttgg gcgttggcat
     3901 caaagatgtg gaccccaagt ccactttcag gcccgatctg ccaacagcta gcgatactaa
     3961 gtgtgtggta ggacttcacg acaatactaa cgccgataga gactatgata cagtcaaccc
     4021 agaagagagt gccttgagag ctcttgttgc ttcagcaaaa ggtcacattg aaatatctca
     4081 gcaggatttg aacgctacat gtccaccctt gcctaggtat gacattagat tgtacgatgc
     4141 cttggctgct aaaatggctg ctggggttaa ggtgagaatt gtggttagcg acccagccaa
     4201 caggggcgca gtgggcagtg ggggttacag ccaaataaaa tcacttagtg aaatatcaga
     4261 cactttgaga aacaggcttg caaatatcac aggcggtcaa caagctgcca aaactgcaat
     4321 gtgtagcaat ttgcagcttg caacctttag atcctccccc aacggcaaat gggcagacgg
     4381 gcatccttat gcccaacacc ataagttggt ttccgtcgac tcatccacat tttatatcgg
     4441 ttcaaaaaat ttgtacccat cctggctgca agattttggc tacatagtgg aatccccaga
     4501 ggctgccaag caactggatg ccaaattgct tgaccctcag tggaagtact cacaggagac
     4561 tgcaacagtg gattacgcaa gaggaatctg caacgctgga agcggcgcta caaactttag
     4621 tctgctcaag caggctggcg atgtcgagga aaacccaggt cccggtacca tgaatggagc
     4681 tataggaggt gaccttttgc tcaattttcc tgacatgtcg gtcctagagc gccaaagggc
     4741 tcacctcaag tacctcaatc ccacctttga ttctcctctc gccggcttct ttgccgattc
     4801 ttcaatgatt accggcggcg agatggacag ctatctttcg actgccggtt tgaatcttcc
     4861 gatgatgtac ggtgagacga cggtggaagg tgattcaaga ctctcaattt cgccggaaac
     4921 gacgcttggg actggaaatt tcaaggcagc gaagtttgat acagagacta aggattgtaa
     4981 tgaggcggcg aagaagatga cgatgaacag agatgaccta gtagaagaag gagaagaaga
     5041 gaagtcgaaa ataacagagc aaaacaatgg gagcacaaaa agcatcaaga agatgaaaca
     5101 caaagccaag aaagaagaga acaatttctc taatgattca tctaaagtga cgaaggaatt
     5161 ggagaaaacg gattatattc atgtgaccgg tatacatact aatctgaaaa agaagttcag
     5221 cctcttcatc ctggtcttcc tgctcttcgc tgtgatctgc gtttggaaga agggctctga
     5281 ttacgaggcc cttacactgt aaggcccgtt taaacccgct gatcagcctc gactgtgcct
     5341 tctagttgcc agccatctgt tgtttgcccc tcccccgtgc cttccttgac cctggaaggt
     5401 gccactccca ctgtcctttc ctaataaaat gaggaaattg catcgcattg tctgagtagg
     5461 tgtcattcta ttctgggggg tggggtgggg caggacagca agggggagga ttgggaagac
     5521 aatagcaggc atgctgggga tgcggtgggc tctatggctt ctgaggcgga aagaaccagc
     5581 tggggctcta gggggtatcc ccnnnnnnnn nnnnnnnnnn nnnnnnnnnn nnnnnnnnnn
     5641 nnnnnnnnnn nnnnnnnnnn nnnnnnnnnn nnnnnnnnnn nnnnnnnnnn nnnnnnnnnn
     5701 nnnnnnnnnn nnnnnnnnnn nnnnnncnnn nnnnnnnnnn nnnnnnnnnn nnnnnnnnnn
     5761 nnnnnnnnnn nnnnnnnnnn nnnnnnnnnn nnnnnnnnnn nnnnnnnnnn nnnnnnnnag
     5821 ggtgatggtt cacgtaccta gaagttccta ttccgaagtt cctattctct agaaagtata
     5881 ggaacttcct tggccaaaaa gcctgaactc accgcgacgt ctgtcgagaa gtttctgatc
     5941 gaaaagttcg acagcgtctc cgacctgatg cagctctcgg agggcgaaga atctcgtgct
     6001 ttcagcttcg atgtaggagg gcgtggatat gtcctgcggg taaatagctg cgccgatggt
     6061 ttctacaaag atcgttatgt ttatcggcac tttgcatcgg ccgcgctccc gattccggaa
     6121 gtgcttgaca ttggggaatt cagcgagagc ctgacctatt gcatctcccg ccgtgcacag
     6181 ggtgtcacgt tgcaagacct gcctgaaacc gaactgtccg ctgttctgca gccggtcgcg
     6241 gaggccatgg atgcgatcgc tgcggccgat cttagccaga cgagcgggtt cggcccattc
     6301 ggaccgcaag gaatcggtca atacactaca tggcgtgatt tcatatgcgc gattgctgat
     6361 ccccatgtgt atcactggca aactgtgatg gacgacaccg tcagtgcgtc cgtcgcgcag
     6421 gctctcgatg agctgatgct ttgggccgag gactgccccg aagtccggca cctcgtgcac
     6481 gcggatttcg gctccaacaa tgtcctgacg gacaatggcc gcataacagc ggtcattgac
     6541 tggagcgagg cgatgttcgg ggattcccaa tacgaggtcg ccaacatctt cttctggagg
     6601 ccgtggttgg cttgtatgga gcagcagacg cgctacttcg agcggaggca tccggagctt
     6661 gcaggatcgc cgcggctccg ggcgtatatg ctccgcattg gtcttgacca actctatcag
     6721 agcttggttg acggcaattt cgatgatgca gcttgggcgc agggtcgatg cgacgcaatc
     6781 gtccgatccg gagccgggac tgtcgggcgt acacaaatcg cccgcagaag cgcggccgtc
     6841 tggaccgatg gctgtgtaga agtactcgcc gatagtggaa accgacgccc cagcactcgt
     6901 ccgagggcaa aggaatagca cgtactacga gatttcgatt ccaccgccgc cttctatgaa
     6961 aggttgggct tcggaatcgt tttccgggac gccggctgga tgatcctcca gcgcggggat
     7021 ctcatgctgg agttcttcgc ccaccccaac ttgtttattg cagcttataa tggttacaaa
     7081 taaagcaata gcatcacaaa tttcacaaat aaagcatttt tttcactgca ttctagttgt
     7141 ggtttgtcca aactcatcaa tgtatcttat catgtctgta taccgtcgac ctctagctag
     7201 agcttggcgt aatcatggtc atagctgttt cctgtgtgaa attgttatcc gctcacaatt
     7261 ccacacaaca tacgagccgg aagcataaag tgtaaagcct ggggtgccta atgagtgagc
     7321 taactcacat taattgcgtt gcgctcactg cccgctttcc agtcgggaaa cctgtcgtgc
     7381 cagctgcatt aatgaatcgg ccaacgcgcg gggagaggcg gtttgcgtat tgggcgctct
     7441 tccgcttcct cgctcactga ctcgctgcgc tcggtcgttc ggctgcggcg agcggtatca
     7501 gctcactcaa aggcggtaat acggttatcc acagaatcag gggataacgc aggaaagaac
     7561 atgtgagcaa aaggccagca aaaggccagg aaccgtaaaa aggccgcgtt gctggcgttt
     7621 ttccataggc tccgcccccc tgacgagcat cacaaaaatc gacgctcaag tcagaggtgg
     7681 cgaaacccga caggactata aagataccag gcgtttcccc ctggaagctc cctcgtgcgc
     7741 tctcctgttc cgaccctgcc gcttaccgga tacctgtccg cctttctccc ttcgggaagc
     7801 gtggcgcttt ctcatagctc acgctgtagg tatctcagtt cggtgtaggt cgttcgctcc
     7861 aagctgggct gtgtgcacga accccccgtt cagcccgacc gctgcgcctt atccggtaac
     7921 tatcgtcttg agtccaaccc ggtaagacac gacttatcgc cactggcagc agccactggt
     7981 aacaggatta gcagagcgag gtatgtaggc ggtgctacag agttcttgaa gtggtggcct
     8041 aactacggct acactagaag aacagtattt ggtatctgcg ctctgctgaa gccagttacc
     8101 ttcggaaaaa gagttggtag ctcttgatcc ggcaaacaaa ccaccgctgg tagcggtggt
     8161 ttttttgttt gcaagcagca gattacgcgc agaaaaaaag gatctcaaga agatcctttg
     8221 atcttttcta cggggtctga cgctcagtgg aacgaaaact cacgttaagg gattttggtc
     8281 atgagattat caaaaaggat cttcacctag atccttttaa attaaaaatg aagttttaaa
     8341 tcaatctaaa gtatatatga gtaaacttgg tctgacagtt accaatgctt aatcagtgag
     8401 gcacctatct cagcgatctg tctatttcgt tcatccatag ttgcctgact ccccgtcgtg
     8461 tagataacta cgatacggga gggcttacca tctggcccca gtgctgcaat gataccgcga
     8521 gacccacgct caccggctcc agatttatca gcaataaacc agccagccgg aagggccgag
     8581 cgcagaagtg gtcctgcaac tttatccgcc tccatccagt ctattaattg ttgccgggaa
     8641 gctagagtaa gtagttcgcc agttaatagt ttgcgcaacg ttgttgccat tgctacaggc
     8701 atcgtggtgt cacgctcgtc gtttggtatg gcttcattca gctccggttc ccaacgatca
     8761 aggcgagtta catgatcccc catgttgtgc aaaaaagcgg ttagctcctt cggtcctccg
     8821 atcgttgtca gaagtaagtt ggccgcagtg ttatcactca tggttatggc agcactgcat
     8881 aattctctta ctgtcatgcc atccgtaaga tgcttttctg tgactggtga gtactcaacc
     8941 aagtcattct gagaatagtg tatgcggcga ccgagttgct cttgcccggc gtcaatacgg
     9001 gataataccg cgccacatag cagaacttta aaagtgctca tcattggaaa acgttcttcg
     9061 gggcgaaaac tctcaaggat cttaccgctg ttgagatcca gttcgatgta acccactcgt
     9121 gcacccaact gatcttcagc atcttttact ttcaccagcg tttctgggtg agcaaaaaca
     9181 ggaaggcaaa atgccgcaaa aaagggaata agggcgacac ggaaatgttg aatactcata
     9241 ctcttccttt ttcaatatta ttgaagcatt tatcagggtt attgtctcat gagcggatac
     9301 atatttgaat gtatttagaa aaataaacaa ataggggttc cgcgcacatt tccccgaaaa
     9361 gtgccacctg acgtcgacgg atcgggagat ctcccgatcc cctatggtgc actctcagta
     9421 caatctgctc tgatgccgca tagttaagcc agtatctgct ccctgcttgt gtgttggagg
     9481 tcgctgagta gtgcgcgagc aaaatttaag ctacaacaag gcaaggcttg accgacaatt
     9541 gcatgaagaa tctgcttagg gttaggcgtt ttgcgctgct tcgcgatgta cgggccagat
     9601 atacgcgtt
//
