>Addgene plasmid #140058 | Golgi-targeted optoPLD | depositor full sequence | sequence record 271183 | Golgi-targeted optoPLD sequence 9587 bps
GAGAGGCGGTTTGCGTATTGGGCGCTCTTCCGCTTCCTCGCTCACTGACTCGCTGCGCTCGGTCGTTCGG
CTGCGGCGAGCGGTATCAGCTCACTCAAAGGCGGTAATACGGTTATCCACAGAATCAGGGGATAACGCAG
GAAAGAACATGTGAGCAAAAGGCCAGCAAAAGGCCAGGAACCGTAAAAAGGCCGCGTTGCTGGCGTTTTT
CCATAGGCTCCGCCCCCCTGACGAGCATCACAAAAATCGACGCTCAAGTCAGAGGTGGCGAAACCCGACA
GGACTATAAAGATACCAGGCGTTTCCCCCTGGAAGCTCCCTCGTGCGCTCTCCTGTTCCGACCCTGCCGC
TTACCGGATACCTGTCCGCCTTTCTCCCTTCGGGAAGCGTGGCGCTTTCTCATAGCTCACGCTGTAGGTA
TCTCAGTTCGGTGTAGGTCGTTCGCTCCAAGCTGGGCTGTGTGCACGAACCCCCCGTTCAGCCCGACCGC
TGCGCCTTATCCGGTAACTATCGTCTTGAGTCCAACCCGGTAAGACACGACTTATCGCCACTGGCAGCAG
CCACTGGTAACAGGATTAGCAGAGCGAGGTATGTAGGCGGTGCTACAGAGTTCTTGAAGTGGTGGCCTAA
CTACGGCTACACTAGAAGAACAGTATTTGGTATCTGCGCTCTGCTGAAGCCAGTTACCTTCGGAAAAAGA
GTTGGTAGCTCTTGATCCGGCAAACAAACCACCGCTGGTAGCGGTGGTTTTTTTGTTTGCAAGCAGCAGA
TTACGCGCAGAAAAAAAGGATCTCAAGAAGATCCTTTGATCTTTTCTACGGGGTCTGACGCTCAGTGGAA
CGAAAACTCACGTTAAGGGATTTTGGTCATGAGATTATCAAAAAGGATCTTCACCTAGATCCTTTTAAAT
TAAAAATGAAGTTTTAAATCAATCTAAAGTATATATGAGTAAACTTGGTCTGACAGTTACCAATGCTTAA
TCAGTGAGGCACCTATCTCAGCGATCTGTCTATTTCGTTCATCCATAGTTGCCTGACTCCCCGTCGTGTA
GATAACTACGATACGGGAGGGCTTACCATCTGGCCCCAGTGCTGCAATGATACCGCGAGACCCACGCTCA
CCGGCTCCAGATTTATCAGCAATAAACCAGCCAGCCGGAAGGGCCGAGCGCAGAAGTGGTCCTGCAACTT
TATCCGCCTCCATCCAGTCTATTAATTGTTGCCGGGAAGCTAGAGTAAGTAGTTCGCCAGTTAATAGTTT
GCGCAACGTTGTTGCCATTGCTACAGGCATCGTGGTGTCACGCTCGTCGTTTGGTATGGCTTCATTCAGC
TCCGGTTCCCAACGATCAAGGCGAGTTACATGATCCCCCATGTTGTGCAAAAAAGCGGTTAGCTCCTTCG
GTCCTCCGATCGTTGTCAGAAGTAAGTTGGCCGCAGTGTTATCACTCATGGTTATGGCAGCACTGCATAA
TTCTCTTACTGTCATGCCATCCGTAAGATGCTTTTCTGTGACTGGTGAGTACTCAACCAAGTCATTCTGA
GAATAGTGTATGCGGCGACCGAGTTGCTCTTGCCCGGCGTCAATACGGGATAATACCGCGCCACATAGCA
GAACTTTAAAAGTGCTCATCATTGGAAAACGTTCTTCGGGGCGAAAACTCTCAAGGATCTTACCGCTGTT
GAGATCCAGTTCGATGTAACCCACTCGTGCACCCAACTGATCTTCAGCATCTTTTACTTTCACCAGCGTT
TCTGGGTGAGCAAAAACAGGAAGGCAAAATGCCGCAAAAAAGGGAATAAGGGCGACACGGAAATGTTGAA
TACTCATACTCTTCCTTTTTCAATATTATTGAAGCATTTATCAGGGTTATTGTCTCATGAGCGGATACAT
ATTTGAATGTATTTAGAAAAATAAACAAATAGGGGTTCCGCGCACATTTCCCCGAAAAGTGCCACCTGAC
GTCGACGGATCGGGAGATCTCCCGATCCCCTATGGTGCACTCTCAGTACAATCTGCTCTGATGCCGCATA
GTTAAGCCAGTATCTGCTCCCTGCTTGTGTGTTGGAGGTCGCTGAGTAGTGCGCGAGCAAAATTTAAGCT
ACAACAAGGCAAGGCTTGACCGACAATTGCATGAAGAATCTGCTTAGGGTTAGGCGTTTTGCGCTGCTTC
GCGATGTACGGGCCAGATATACGCGTTGACATTGATTATTGACTAGTTATTAATAGTAATCAATTACGGG
GTCATTAGTTCATAGCCCATATATGGAGTTCCGCGTTACATAACTTACGGTAAATGGCCCGCCTGGCTGA
CCGCCCAACGACCCCCGCCCATTGACGTCAATAATGACGTATGTTCCCATAGTAACGCCAATAGGGACTT
TCCATTGACGTCAATGGGTGGAGTATTTACGGTAAACTGCCCACTTGGCAGTACATCAAGTGTATCATAT
GCCAAGTACGCCCCCTATTGACGTCAATGACGGTAAATGGCCCGCCTGGCATTATGCCCAGTACATGACC
TTATGGGACTTTCCTACTTGGCAGTACATCTACGTATTAGTCATCGCTATTACCATGGTGATGCGGTTTT
GGCAGTACATCAATGGGCGTGGATAGCGGTTTGACTCACGGGGATTTCCAAGTCTCCACCCCATTGACGT
CAATGGGAGTTTGTTTTGGCACCAAAATCAACGGGACTTTCCAAAATGTCGTAACAACTCCGCCCCATTG
ACGCAAATGGGCGGTAGGCGTGTACGGTGGGAGGTCTATATAAGCAGAGCTCTCCCTATCAGTGATAGAG
AGTCGACGAGCTCGTTTAGTGAACCGTCAGATCGCCTGGAGACGCCATCCACGCTGTTTTGACCTCCATA
GAAGACACCGGGACCGATCCAGCCTCCGGACTCTAGCGTTTAAACTTAAGCTTGGTACGCCACCATGAAG
ATGGACAAAAAGACTATAGTTTGGTTTAGAAGAGACCTAAGGATTGAGGATAATCCTGCATTAGCAGCAG
CTGCTCACGAAGGATCTGTTTTTCCTGTCTTCATTTGGTGTCCTGAAGAAGAAGGACAGTTTTATCCTGG
AAGAGCTTCAAGATGGTGGATGAAACAATCACTTGCTCACTTATCTCAATCCTTGAAGGCTCTTGGATCT
GACCTCACTTTAATCAAAACCCACAACACGATTTCAGCGATCTTGGATTGTATCCGCGTTACCGGTGCTA
CAAAAGTCGTCTTTAACCACCTCTATGATCCTGTTTCGTTAGTTCGGGACCATACCGTAAAGGAGAAGCT
GGTGGAACGTGGGATCTCTGTGCAAAGCTACAATGGAGATCTATTGTATGAACCGTGGGAGATATACTGC
GAAAAGGGCAAACCTTTTACGAGTTTCAATTCTTACTGGAGGAAATGCTTAGATATGTCGATTGAATCCG
TTATGCTTCCTCCTCCTTGGCGGTTGATGCCAATAACTGCAGCGGCTGAAGCGATTTGGGCGTGTTCGAT
TGAAGAACTAGGGCTGGAGAATGAGGCCGAGAAACCGAGCAATGCGTTGTTAACTAGAGCTTGGTCTCCA
GGATGGAGCAATGCTGATAAGTTACTAAATGAGTTCATCGAGAAGCAGTTGATAGATTATGCAAAGAACA
GCAAGAAAGTTGTTGGGAATTCTACTTCACTACTTTCTCCGTATCTCCATTTCGGGGAAATAAGCGTCAG
ACACGTTTTCCAGTGTGCCCGGATGAAACAAATTATATGGGCAAGAGATAAGAACAGTGAAGGAGAAGAA
AGTGCAGATCTTTTTCTTAGGGGAATCGGTTTAAGAGAGTATTCTCGGTATATATGTTTCAACTTCCCGT
TTACTCACGAGCAATCGTTGTTGAGTCATCTTCGGTTTTTCCCTTGGGATGCTGATGTTGATAAGTTCAA
GGCCTGGAGACAAGGCAGGACCGGTTATCCGTTGGTGGATGCCGGAATGAGAGAGCTTTGGGCTACCGGA
TGGATGCATAACAGAATAAGAGTGATTGTTTCAAGCTTTGCTGTGAAGTTTCTTCTCCTTCCATGGAAAT
GGGGAATGAAGTATTTCTGGGATACACTTTTGGATGCTGATTTGGAATGTGACATCCTTGGCTGGCAGTA
TATCTCTGGGAGTATCCCCGATGGCCACGAGCTTGATCGCTTGGACAATCCCGCGTTACAAGGCGCCAAA
TATGACCCAGAAGGTGAGTACATAAGGCAATGGCTTCCCGAGCTTGCGAGATTGCCAACTGAATGGATCC
ATCATCCATGGGACGCTCCTTTAACCGTACTCAAAGCTTCTGGTGTGGAACTCGGAACAAACTATGCGAA
ACCCATTGTAGACATCGACACAGCTCGTGAGCTACTAGCTAAAGCTATTTCAAGAACCCGTGAAGCACAG
ATCATGATCGGAGCAGCAGGTGGAGGCGGTTCAGGCGGAGGTGGCAGCGGCGTGAGCAAGGGCGAGGAGG
ATAACATGGCCATCATCAAGGAGTTCATGCGCTTCAAGGTGCACATGGAGGGCTCCGTGAACGGCCACGA
GTTCGAGATCGAGGGCGAGGGCGAGGGCCGCCCCTACGAGGGCACCCAGACCGCCAAGCTGAAGGTGACC
AAGGGTGGCCCCCTGCCCTTCGCCTGGGACATCCTGTCCCCTCAGTTCATGTACGGCTCCAAGGCCTACG
TGAAGCACCCCGCCGACATCCCCGACTACTTGAAGCTGTCCTTCCCCGAGGGCTTCAAGTGGGAGCGCGT
GATGAACTTCGAGGACGGCGGCGTGGTGACCGTGACCCAGGACTCCTCCCTGCAGGACGGCGAGTTCATC
TACAAGGTGAAGCTGCGCGGCACCAACTTCCCCTCCGACGGCCCCGTAATGCAGAAGAAGACCATGGGCT
GGGAGGCCTCCTCCGAGCGGATGTACCCCGAGGACGGCGCCCTGAAGGGCGAGATCAAGCAGAGGCTGAA
GCTGAAGGACGGCGGCCACTACGACGCTGAGGTCAAGACCACCTACAAGGCCAAGAAGCCCGTGCAGCTG
CCCGGCGCCTACAACGTCAACATCAAGTTGGACATCACCTCCCACAACGAGGACTACACCATCGTGGAAC
AGTACGAACGCGCCGAGGGCCGCCACTCCACCGGCGGCATGGACGAGCTGTACAAGAGATCTCGAAGCGC
GGCCGCGGGAGCAGGAGGAGCAGCTCGAGGCGCAGCAGCGGGAGCAGGAGGAGCAGGTCGATCGGGCGGA
TCTGCAGATTCAGCTACACCACATTTGGACGCCGTTGAGCAAACATTGAGGCAAGTGTCCCCAGGCCTGG
AGGGCGATGTATGGGAAAGAACTAGTGGAAATAAATTGGACGGAAGTGCCGCTGATCCCAGTGATTGGTT
GTTGCAAACCCCAGGATGTTGGGGCGATGATAAATGCGCTGACAGAGTTGGGACAAAAAGGTTGCTGGCT
AAGATGACTGAAAATATAGGGAATGCCACCAGAACCGTAGATATTAGTACACTTGCACCTTTCCCAAACG
GCGCATTCCAAGACGCTATTGTCGCTGGTTTGAAGGAGTCCGCAGCTAAAGGCAATAAGTTGAAAGTTAG
GATACTGGTTGGGGCTGCACCCGTCTACCACATGAATGTAATACCTTCCAAGTATAGGGACGAATTGACT
GCAAAACTTGGCAAAGCCGCAGAAAACATAACTTTGAACGTGGCTAGTATGACTACATCAAAAACAGCTT
TCTCCTGGAACCATAGCAAAATCTTGGTTGTAGACGGGCAAAGTGCCCTTACTGGTGGAATAAATAGCTG
GAAGGATGATTACTTGGATACTACTCATCCAGTGTCTGATGTTGATCTTGCACTGACCGGACCAGCTGCA
GGCTCTGCCGGTAGATACCTTGACACTTTGTGGACATGGACCTGCCAAAACAAGAGTAACATCGCTTCCG
TCTGGTTTGCAGCTTCCGGCAACGCAGGGTGCATGCCCACTATGCATAAAGATACAAACCCCAAGGCATC
ACCTGCCACCGGGAATGTCCCAGTAATAGCCGTTGGAGGGTTGGGCGTTGGCATCAAAGATGTGGACCCC
AAGTCCACTTTCAGGCCCGATCTGCCAACAGCTAGCGATACTAAGTGTGTGGTAGGACTTCACGACAATA
CTAACGCCGATAGAGACTATGATACAGTCAACCCAGAAGAGAGTGCCTTGAGAGCTCTTGTTGCTTCAGC
AAAAGGTCACATTGAAATATCTCAGCAGGATTTGAACGCTACATGTCCACCCTTGCCTAGGTATGACATT
AGATTGTACGATGCCTTGGCTGCTAAAATGGCTGCTGGGGTTAAGGTGAGAATTGTGGTTAGCGACCCAG
CCAACAGGGGCGCAGTGGGCAGTGGGGGTTACAGCCAAATAAAATCACTTAGTGAAATATCAGACACTTT
GAGAAACAGGCTTGCAAATATCACAGGCGGTCAACAAGCTGCCAAAACTGCAATGTGTAGCAATTTGCAG
CTTGCAACCTTTAGATCCTCCCCCAACGGCAAATGGGCAGACGGGCATCCTTATGCCCAACACCATAAGT
TGGTTTCCGTCGACTCATCCACATTTTATATCGGTTCAAAAAATTTGTACCCATCCTGGCTGCAAGATTT
TGGCTACATAGTGGAATCCCCAGAGGCTGCCAAGCAACTGGATGCCAAATTGCTTGACCCTCAGTGGAAG
TACTCACAGGAGACTGCAACAGTGGATTACGCAAGAGGAATCTGCAACGCTGGAAGCGGCGCTACAAACT
TTAGTCTGCTCAAGCAGGCTGGCGATGTCGAGGAAAACCCAGGTCCCGGTACCATGAATGGAGCTATAGG
AGGTGACCTTTTGCTCAATTTTCCTGACATGTCGGTCCTAGAGCGCCAAAGGGCTCACCTCAAGTACCTC
AATCCCACCTTTGATTCTCCTCTCGCCGGCTTCTTTGCCGATTCTTCAATGATTACCGGCGGCGAGATGG
ACAGCTATCTTTCGACTGCCGGTTTGAATCTTCCGATGATGTACGGTGAGACGACGGTGGAAGGTGATTC
AAGACTCTCAATTTCGCCGGAAACGACGCTTGGGACTGGAAATTTCAAGGCAGCGAAGTTTGATACAGAG
ACTAAGGATTGTAATGAGGCGGCGAAGAAGATGACGATGAACAGAGATGACCTAGTAGAAGAAGGAGAAG
AAGAGAAGTCGAAAATAACAGAGCAAAACAATGGGAGCACAAAAAGCATCAAGAAGATGAAACACAAAGC
CAAGAAAGAAGAGAACAATTTCTCTAATGATTCATCTAAAGTGACGAAGGAATTGGAGAAAACGGATTAT
ATTCATGTGACCGGTATACATACTAATCTGAAAAAGAAGTTCAGCCTCTTCATCCTGGTCTTCCTGCTCT
TCGCTGTGATCTGCGTTTGGAAGAAGGGCTCTGATTACGAGGCCCTTACACTGTAAGGGCCCGTTTAAAC
CCGCTGATCAGCCTCGACTGTGCCTTCTAGTTGCCAGCCATCTGTTGTTTGCCCCTCCCCCGTGCCTTCC
TTGACCCTGGAAGGTGCCACTCCCACTGTCCTTTCCTAATAAAATGAGGAAATTGCATCGCATTGTCTGA
GTAGGTGTCATTCTATTCTGGGGGGTGGGGTGGGGCAGGACAGCAAGGGGGAGGATTGGGAAGACAATAG
CAGGCATGCTGGGGATGCGGTGGGCTCTATGGCTTCTGAGGCGGAAAGAACCAGCTGGGGCTCTAGGGGG
TATCCCC
[124 nt withheld, positions 7778-7901]
C
[91 nt withheld, positions 7903-7993]
AGGGTGATGGTTCACGTACCTAGAAGTTCCTATTCCGAAGTTCCTATTCTCTAGAAAGTATAGGAACTTC
CTTGGCCAAAAAGCCTGAACTCACCGCGACGTCTGTCGAGAAGTTTCTGATCGAAAAGTTCGACAGCGTC
TCCGACCTGATGCAGCTCTCGGAGGGCGAAGAATCTCGTGCTTTCAGCTTCGATGTAGGAGGGCGTGGAT
ATGTCCTGCGGGTAAATAGCTGCGCCGATGGTTTCTACAAAGATCGTTATGTTTATCGGCACTTTGCATC
GGCCGCGCTCCCGATTCCGGAAGTGCTTGACATTGGGGAATTCAGCGAGAGCCTGACCTATTGCATCTCC
CGCCGTGCACAGGGTGTCACGTTGCAAGACCTGCCTGAAACCGAACTGCCCGCTGTTCTGCAGCCGGTCG
CGGAGGCCATGGATGCGATCGCTGCGGCCGATCTTAGCCAGACGAGCGGGTTCGGCCCATTCGGACCGCA
AGGAATCGGTCAATACACTACATGGCGTGATTTCATATGCGCGATTGCTGATCCCCATGTGTATCACTGG
CAAACTGTGATGGACGACACCGTCAGTGCGTCCGTCGCGCAGGCTCTCGATGAGCTGATGCTTTGGGCCG
AGGACTGCCCCGAAGTCCGGCACCTCGTGCACGCGGATTTCGGCTCCAACAATGTCCTGACGGACAATGG
CCGCATAACAGCGGTCATTGACTGGAGCGAGGCGATGTTCGGGGATTCCCAATACGAGGTCGCCAACATC
TTCTTCTGGAGGCCGTGGTTGGCTTGTATGGAGCAGCAGACGCGCTACTTCGAGCGGAGGCATCCGGAGC
TTGCAGGATCGCCGCGGCTCCGGGCGTATATGCTCCGCATTGGTCTTGACCAACTCTATCAGAGCTTGGT
TGACGGCAATTTCGATGATGCAGCTTGGGCGCAGGGTCGATGCGACGCAATCGTCCGATCCGGAGCCGGG
ACTGTCGGGCGTACACAAATCGCCCGCAGAAGCGCGGCCGTCTGGACCGATGGCTGTGTAGAAGTACTCG
CCGATAGTGGAAACCGACGCCCCAGCACTCGTCCGAGGGCAAAGGAATAGCACGTACTACGAGATTTCGA
TTCCACCGCCGCCTTCTATGAAAGGTTGGGCTTCGGAATCGTTTTCCGGGACGCCGGCTGGATGATCCTC
CAGCGCGGGGATCTCATGCTGGAGTTCTTCGCCCACCCCAACTTGTTTATTGCAGCTTATAATGGTTACA
AATAAAGCAATAGCATCACAAATTTCACAAATAAAGCATTTTTTTCACTGCATTCTAGTTGTGGTTTGTC
CAAACTCATCAATGTATCTTATCATGTCTGTATACCGTCGACCTCTAGCTAGAGCTTGGCGTAATCATGG
TCATAGCTGTTTCCTGTGTGAAATTGTTATCCGCTCACAATTCCACACAACATACGAGCCGGAAGCATAA
AGTGTAAAGCCTGGGGTGCCTAATGAGTGAGCTAACTCACATTAATTGCGTTGCGCTCACTGCCCGCTTT
CCAGTCGGGAAACCTGTCGTGCCAGCTGCATTAATGAATCGGCCAACGCGCGGG
Features (pLannotate 1.2.2; 24 found; start..end, strand, type, name):
    208..796     -  rep_origin     ori: high-copy-number ColE1/pMB1/pBR322/pUC origin of replication
    967..1827    -  CDS            AmpR: β-lactamase; bla; confers resistance to ampicillin, carbenicillin, and related antibiotics
   1828..1932    -  promoter       AmpR promoter: bla
   1991..2043    -  misc_feature   bom (fragment): basis of mobility region from pBR322
   2198..2577    +  enhancer       CMV enhancer: human cytomegalovirus immediate early enhancer
   2578..2781    +  promoter       CMV promoter: human cytomegalovirus (CMV) immediate early promoter
   2782..2801    +  promoter       tight TRE promoter (fragment): Tet-responsive promoter PTight, consisting of seven tet operator sequences followed by the minimal CMV promoter
   2808..2841    +  promoter       TRE3GV promoter (fragment): 3rd-generation Tet-responsive promoter that can be activated by binding of Tet-On® 3G, optimized for retroviral and lentiviral vectors
   2935..4428    +  CDS            CRY2PHR: N-terminal photolyase homology region of Arabidopsis thaliana cryptochrome 2 binds to CIB1 upon exposure to blue light (Kennedy et al., 2010)
   4462..5166    +  CDS            mCherry: mCherry is a basic (constitutively fluorescent) red fluorescent protein published in 2004, derived from Discosoma sp.. It is reported to be a very rapidly-maturing monomer with low acid sensitivity.
   5251..6738    +  CDS            PLD_STRAT (fragment): Experimental evidence at protein level: Swiss-Prot protein existence level 1. From Streptomyces antibioticus.
   6844..7353    +  CDS            CIBN: N-terminal portion of the CIB1 transcription factor from Arabidopsis thaliana binds to CRY2 (cryptochrome 2) that has absorbed blue light (Kennedy et al., 2010)
   7366..7473    +  CDS            St6gal1 (fragment): SIAT1_RAT - Also known as Siat1. Experimental evidence at protein level: Swiss-Prot protein existence level 1. Transfers sialic acid from CMP-sialic acid to galactose- containing acceptor substrates. From Rattus norvegicus (Rat).
   7508..7732    +  polyA_signal   bGH poly(A) signal: bovine growth hormone polyadenylation signal
   7736..7757    +  promoter       SV40 promoter (fragment): SV40 enhancer and early promoter
   7778..8011    +  rep_origin     f1 ori (fragment) (sequence partly withheld): f1 bacteriophage origin of replication; arrow indicates direction of (+) strand synthesis
   8016..8063    +  protein_bind   FRT: FLP-mediated recombination occurs in the 8-bp core sequence TCTAGAAA (Turan and Bode, 2011). FLP recombinase from the Saccharomyces cerevisiae 2μ plasmid
   8071..9093    +  CDS            HygR: aminoglycoside phosphotransferase from E. coli; aph(4)-Ia; confers resistance to hygromycin
   9103..9228    +  CDS            ble (fragment): BLE_KLEPN - Experimental evidence at protein level: Swiss-Prot protein existence level 1. Binding protein with a strong affinity to the bleomycin family of antibiotics. Binds to CL990; an antimitotic-antibiotic compound. From Klebsiella pneumoniae.
   9223..9344    +  polyA_signal   SV40 poly(A) signal: SV40 polyadenylation signal
   9417..9433    -  protein_bind   lac operator: The lac repressor binds to the lac operator to inhibit transcription in E. coli. This inhibition can be relieved by adding lactose or isopropyl-β-D-thiogalactopyranoside (IPTG). lac repressor encoded by lacI
   9441..9471    -  promoter       lac promoter: promoter for the E. coli lac operon
   9486..9507    -  protein_bind   CAP binding site: CAP binding activates transcription in the presence of cAMP. E. coli catabolite activator protein
   9520..25      -  CDS            lacI (fragment) (across the origin): lac repressor; lacI; The lac repressor binds to the lac operator to inhibit transcription in E. coli. This inhibition can be relieved by adding lactose or isopropyl-β-D-thiogalactopyranoside (IPTG).
