[The description below was written by a language model from this plasmid's Addgene catalogue record, the feature table of its GenBank file and pLannotate feature annotations shown in this document.]
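Description:
Golgi-targeted optoPLD is a mammalian expression plasmid built on the pcDNA5/FRT/TO backbone, about 9.6 kb in total (the two sequence records held for it differ slightly, at 9,587 and 9,609 bp, but show the same architecture). It is propagated in E. coli through a high-copy ColE1/pUC-type origin with ampicillin resistance. Expression is driven by the CMV enhancer/promoter followed by two tet operator sites, so transcription is constitutive in ordinary cells but tetracycline-inducible in hosts expressing TetR, and it is terminated by the bGH polyadenylation signal. Downstream lies an FRT site placed directly in front of a hygromycin resistance gene that has no annotated intact promoter of its own. This is the Flp-In arrangement, in which FLP-mediated integration at a genomic FRT locus activates the marker and allows selection of isogenic stable lines.

The payload is a single open reading frame encoding two proteins separated by a P2A ribosome-skipping peptide. The first is the photolyase homology region of Arabidopsis cryptochrome 2 (CRY2PHR) fused to mCherry and to a phospholipase D from Streptomyces sp. PMF. The second is CIBN, the N-terminal portion of Arabidopsis CIB1, fused to a short transmembrane segment of sialyltransferase (annotated as a rat St6gal1 fragment) that anchors it on Golgi membranes. Blue light induces CRY2 binding to CIBN, recruiting the red-fluorescent PLD to the Golgi. The construct is thus an optogenetic tool for producing phosphatidic acid at that organelle with spatial and temporal control, for studies of phosphatidic acid signaling.
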