Addgene plasmid #140058: Golgi-targeted optoPLD
Purpose: Encodes CRY2-mCherry-PLD-P2A-CIBN-Sialyltransferase(TM) for mammalian expression
Depositing lab: Jeremy Baskin. Publication: Spatiotemporal control of phosphatidic acid signaling with optogenetic, engineered phospholipase Ds. Tei R, Baskin JM. J Cell Biol. 2020 Mar 2;219(3). pii: 133675. doi: 10.1083/jcb.201907013. PubMed 31999306.
Backbone
  Vector backbone: pCDNA5/FRT/TO
  Backbone manufacturer: Thermo Fisher Scientific
  Backbone size w/o insert (bp): 5137
  Total vector size (bp): 9587
  Vector type: Mammalian Expression
  Selectable markers: Hygromycin
Growth in bacteria
  Bacterial resistance: Ampicillin, 100 μg/mL
  Growth temperature: 37°C
  Growth strain: DH5alpha
  Copy number: High Copy
Gene/Insert
  Gene/Insert name: Phospholipase D
  Species: Streptomyces sp. PMF
  Insert size (bp): 1518
  GenBank ID: UniProtKB P84147
  Tag / fusion protein: CRY2 (N terminal on insert); mCherry (N terminal on insert); P2A (C terminal on insert); CIBN (C terminal on insert); Sialyltransferase(TM) (C terminal on insert)
Terms and licenses: Academic/Nonprofit Terms; Industry Terms: Not Available to Industry
How to cite: Golgi-targeted optoPLD was a gift from Jeremy Baskin (Addgene plasmid # 140058 ; http://n2t.net/addgene:140058 ; RRID:Addgene_140058)
